Addgene plasmid #200937: MGAT-SEP-mRuby3
Purpose: cis/medial golgi localized pH sensor using sensorsuperecliptic pHluorin (SEP) and mRuby3
Depositing lab: Nir Hacohen. Depositing organization: Broad Institute. Publication: Human STING is a proton channel. Liu B, Carlson RJ, Pires IS, Gentili M, Feng E, Hellier Q, Schwartz MA, Blainey PC, Irvine DJ, Hacohen N. Science. 2023 Aug 4;381(6657):508-514. doi: 10.1126/science.adf8974. Epub 2023 Aug 3. PubMed 37535724.
Backbone
  Vector backbone: pTRIP
  Vector type: Lentiviral
Growth in bacteria
  Bacterial resistance: Ampicillin, 100 μg/mL
  Growth temperature: 30°C
  Growth strain: NEB Stable
  Copy number: Unknown
Gene/Insert 1
  Gene/Insert name: MGAT2
  Species: H. sapiens (human)
  Entrez Gene: MGAT2 (a.k.a. CDG2A, CDGS2, GLCNACTII, GNT-II, GNT2)
Gene/Insert 2
  Gene/Insert name: SEP-mRuby3
Terms and licenses: Academic/Nonprofit Terms; Industry Terms: Not Available to Industry
How to cite: MGAT-SEP-mRuby3 was a gift from Nir Hacohen (Addgene plasmid # 200937 ; http://n2t.net/addgene:200937 ; RRID:Addgene_200937)
