[The description below was written by a language model from this plasmid's Addgene catalogue record and pLannotate feature annotations shown in this document.]
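Description:
MGAT-SEP-mRuby3 is a lentiviral transfer plasmid built on the pTRIP backbone that expresses a ratiometric pH sensor targeted to the cis/medial Golgi. It is propagated in E. coli through a ColE1/pUC-type origin and selected with ampicillin via the β-lactamase gene. The annotated sequence (about 11.3 kb) also carries pBR322-derived remnants (fragments of the tetracycline resistance gene, bom and rop) and an SV40 promoter followed by E. coli gpt fragments and SV40 small t/large T and polyadenylation sequences. These appear to be legacy backbone elements rather than part of the payload.

The viral portion contains HIV-1 LTR sequences, the Ψ packaging signal with a gag fragment, the RRE for Rev-dependent export of the genomic RNA, and the cPPT/CTS. A 3′ LTR annotated as ΔU3 indicates a self-inactivating design. Between these elements, an SFFV promoter drives a single fusion open reading frame. It begins with a short N-terminal fragment of human MGAT2, a Golgi-resident N-glycosylation enzyme, which presumably provides the Golgi-targeting region rather than the full enzyme. This is followed by mRuby3 and then superecliptic pHluorin; in the sequenced plasmid mRuby3 precedes SEP, despite the order implied by the name. SEP fluorescence is bright at neutral pH and quenched in acid, whereas mRuby3 is relatively acid-insensitive. The green-to-red ratio can therefore report Golgi pH independently of sensor abundance. No WPRE or mammalian drug-selection cassette is annotated within the proviral region. The construct is intended for lentiviral delivery to mammalian cells to monitor pH changes in the Golgi, and was deposited in connection with work on proton flux through human STING.
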