Features (pLannotate 1.2.2; 31 found; start..end, strand, type, name):
     43..108     +  intron         small t intron: SV40 (simian virus 40) small t antigen intron
    238..258     +  CDS            SV40 NLS: nuclear localization signal of SV40 (simian virus 40) large T antigen
    577..660     +  CDS            large T antigen (fragment): large T antigen from SV40 (simian virus 40)
    683..817     +  polyA_signal   SV40 poly(A) signal: SV40 polyadenylation signal
    984..1313    +  CDS            nef (fragment): NEF_HV1BR - Experimental evidence at protein level: Swiss-Prot protein existence level 1. Extracellular Nef protein targets CD4(+) T-lymphocytes for apoptosis by interacting with CXCR4 surface receptors (PubMed:14990729). From Human immunodeficiency virus type 1 group M subtype B (isolate BRU/LAI) (HIV-1).
   1361..1618    +  LTR            5' LTR (truncated): truncated 5' long terminal repeat (LTR) from HIV-1
   1665..1790    +  misc_feature   HIV-1 Ψ: packaging signal of human immunodeficiency virus type 1
   1774..2137    +  CDS            HIV-1 gag (fragment): gag protein from human immunodeficiency virus 1; gag
   2283..2516    +  misc_feature   RRE: The Rev response element (RRE) of HIV-1 allows for Rev-dependent mRNA export from the nucleus to the cytoplasm.
   2893..2993    +  CDS            Rev (fragment): human immunodeficiency virus 1 (HIV-1) Rev protein; rev; enhances nuclear export of unspliced and incompletely spliced viral mRNAs
   3038..3155    +  misc_feature   cPPT/CTS: central polypurine tract and central termination sequence of HIV-1
   3295..3702    +  promoter       SFFV promoter: spleen focus-forming virus long terminal repeat (LTR) promoter
   3733..3999    +  CDS            MGAT2 (fragment): MGAT2_HUMAN - Experimental evidence at protein level: Swiss-Prot protein existence level 1. Plays an essential role in protein N-glycosylation. Catalyzes the transfer of N-acetylglucosamine (GlcNAc) onto the free terminal mannose moiety in the core structure of the nascent N-linked glycan chain, giving rise to the second branch in complex glycans. From Homo sapiens (Human).
   4030..4737    +  CDS            mRuby3: mRuby3 is a basic (constitutively fluorescent) red fluorescent protein published in 2016, derived from Entacmaea quadricolor. It has low acid sensitivity.
   4750..5463    +  CDS            superecliptic pHluorin: pH-sensitive mutant of green fluorescent protein (Ng et al., 2002) excited strongly by blue light at neutral pH but minimally fluorescent at acidic pH
   5465..5653    +  CDS            nef (fragment): NEF_HV1Z2 - Experimental evidence at protein level: Swiss-Prot protein existence level 1. Extracellular Nef protein targets CD4(+) T-lymphocytes for apoptosis by interacting with CXCR4 surface receptors. From Human immunodeficiency virus type 1 group M subtype D (isolate Z2/CDC-Z34) (HIV-1).
   5655..5686    +  LTR            3' LTR (ΔU3) (fragment): self-inactivating 3' long terminal repeat (LTR) from HIV-1
   5734..5914    +  LTR            5' LTR (truncated): truncated 5' long terminal repeat (LTR) from HIV-1
   6876..6974    -  CDS            TBC1D5 (fragment): TBCD5_HUMAN - Also known as KIAA0210. Experimental evidence at protein level: Swiss-Prot protein existence level 1. May act as a GTPase-activating protein (GAP) for Rab family protein(s). May act as a GAP for RAB7A. Can displace RAB7A and retromer CSC subcomplex from the endosomal membrane to the cytosol; at least retromer displacement seems to require its catalytic activity (PubMed:19531583, PubMed:20923837). Required for retrograde transport of cargo proteins from endosomes to the trans-Golgi network (TGN); the function seems to require its catalytic activity. Involved in regulation of autop
   7380..7659    +  CDS            TcR (fragment): tetracycline efflux protein; tet; confers resistance to tetracycline
   7660..7708    -  misc_feature   bom (fragment): basis of mobility region from pBR322
   7810..7845    -  CDS            rop (fragment): Rop protein, which maintains plasmids at low copy number; rop
   7940..8044    +  promoter       AmpR promoter: bla
   8045..8905    +  CDS            AmpR: β-lactamase; bla; confers resistance to ampicillin, carbenicillin, and related antibiotics
   9076..9664    +  rep_origin     ori: high-copy-number ColE1/pMB1/pBR322/pUC origin of replication
   9847..9903    +  CDS            lacI (fragment): lac repressor; lacI; The lac repressor binds to the lac operator to inhibit transcription in E. coli. This inhibition can be relieved by adding lactose or isopropyl-β-D-thiogalactopyranoside (IPTG).
   9910..10239   +  promoter       SV40 promoter: SV40 enhancer and early promoter
  10439..10558   +  CDS            gpt (fragment): XGPT_ECOLI - Also known as gpp, gxu. Experimental evidence at protein level: Swiss-Prot protein existence level 1. Purine salvage pathway enzyme that catalyzes the transfer of the ribosyl-5-phosphate group from 5-phospho-alpha-D-ribose 1- diphosphate (PRPP) to the N9 position of the 6-oxopurines guanine and xanthine to form the corresponding ribonucleotides GMP (guanosine 5'- monophosphate) and XMP (xanthosine 5'-monophosphate), with the release of PPi. To a lesser extent, also acts on hypoxanthine (PubMed:9100006, PubMed:3886014). Does not ribophosphorylate adenine (PubMed:3886014). From Esch
  10558..10893   +  CDS            gpt (fragment): XGPT_ECOLI - Also known as gpp, gxu. Experimental evidence at protein level: Swiss-Prot protein existence level 1. Purine salvage pathway enzyme that catalyzes the transfer of the ribosyl-5-phosphate group from 5-phospho-alpha-D-ribose 1- diphosphate (PRPP) to the N9 position of the 6-oxopurines guanine and xanthine to form the corresponding ribonucleotides GMP (guanosine 5'- monophosphate) and XMP (xanthosine 5'-monophosphate), with the release of PPi. To a lesser extent, also acts on hypoxanthine (PubMed:9100006, PubMed:3886014). Does not ribophosphorylate adenine (PubMed:3886014). From Esch
  10988..11293   +  CDS            frsA (fragment): FRSA_ECOLI - Also known as yafA. Experimental evidence at protein level: Swiss-Prot protein existence level 1. Catalyzes the hydrolysis of esters (PubMed:15808744). Displays esterase activity toward pNP-butyrate (PubMed:15808744). May stimulate mixed-acid fermentation by acting as a fermentation/respiration switch that down-regulates respiration and up- regulates fermentation rates (PubMed:15169777). From Escherichia coli (strain K12).
  11297..41      +  CDS            small t antigen (fragment) (across the origin): SV40 (simian virus 40) small t antigen
>Addgene plasmid #200937 | MGAT-SEP-mRuby3 | addgene full sequence | sequence record 399655 | Addgene NGS Result
ACATAATTGGACAAACTACCTACAGAGATTTAAAGCTCTAAGGTAAATATAAAATTTTTAAGTGTATAAT
GTGTTAAACTACTGATTCTAATTGTTTGTGTATTTTAGATTCCAACCTATGGAACTGATGAATGGGAGCA
GTGGTGGAATGCCTTTAATGAGGAAAACCTGTTTTGCTCAGAAGAAATGCCATCTAGTGATGATGAGGCT
ACTGCTGACTCTCAACATTCTACTCCTCCAAAAAAGAAGAGAAAGGTAGAAGACCCCAAGGACTTTCCTT
CAGAATTGCTAAGTTTTTTGAGTCATGCTGTGTTTAGTAATAGAACTCTTGCTTGCTTTGCTATTTACAC
CACAAAGGAAAAAGCTGCACTGCTATACAAGAAAATTATGGAAAAATATTCTGTAACCTTTATAAGTAGG
CATAACAGTTATAATCATAACATACTGTTTTTTCTTACTCCACACAGGCATAGAGTGTCTGCTATTAATA
ACTATGCTCAAAAATTGTGTACCTTTAGCTTTTTAATTTGTAAAGGGGTTAATAAGGAATATTTGATGTA
TAGTGCCTTGACTAGAGATCATAATCAGCCATACCACATTTGTAGAGGTTTTACTTGCTTTAAAAAACCT
CCCACACCTCCCCCTGAACCTGAAACATAAAATGAATGCAATTGTTGTTGTTAACTTGTTTATTGCAGCT
TATAATGGTTACAAATAAAGCAATAGCATCACAAATTTCACAAATAAAGCATTTTTTTCACTGCATTCTA
GTTGTGGTTTGTCCAAACTCATCAATGTATCTTATCATGTCTGGATCAACTGGATAACTCAAGCTAACCA
AAATCATCCCAAACTTCCCACCCCATACCCTATTACCACTGCCAATTACCTGTGGTTTCATTTACTCTAA
ACCTGTGATTCCTCTGAATTATTTTCATTTTAAAGAAATTGTATTTGTTAAATATGTACTACAAACTTAG
TAGTTGGAAGGGCTAATTCACTCCCAAAGAAGACAAGATATCCTTGATCTGTGGATCTACCACACACAAG
GCTACTTCCCTGATTAGCAGAACTACACACCAGGGCCAGGGGTCAGATATCCACTGACCTTTGGATGGTG
CTACAAGCTAGTACCAGTTGAGCCAGATAAGGTAGAAGAGGCCAATAAAGGAGAGAACACCAGCTTGTTA
CACCCTGTGAGCCTGCATGGGATGGATGACCCGGAGAGAGAAGTGTTAGAGTGGAGGTTTGACAGCCGCC
TAGCATTTCATCACGTGGCCCGAGAGCTGCATCCGGAGTACTTCAAGAACTGCTGATATCGAGCTTGCTA
CAAGGGACTTTCCGCTGGGGACTTTCCAGGGAGGCGTGGCCTGGGCGGGACTGGGGAGTGGCGAGCCCTC
AGATCCTGCATATAAGCAGCTGCTTTTTGCCTGTACTGGGTCTCTCTGGTTAGACCAGATCTGAGCCTGG
GAGCTCTCTGGCTAACTAGGGAACCCACTGCTTAAGCCTCAATAAAGCTTGCCTTGAGTGCTTCAAGTAG
TGTGTGCCCGTCTGTTGTGTGACTCTGGTAACTAGAGATCCCTCAGACCCTTTTAGTCAGTGTGGAAAAT
CTCTAGCAGTGGCGCCCGAACAGGGACTTGAAAGCGAAAGGGAAACCAGAGGAGCTCTCTCGACGCAGGA
CTCGGCTTGCTGAAGCGCGCACGGCAAGAGGCGAGGGGCGGCGACTGGTGAGTACGCCAAAAATTTTGAC
TAGCGGAGGCTAGAAGGAGAGAGATGGGTGCGAGAGCGTCAGTATTAAGCGGGGGAGAATTAGATCGCGA
TGGGAAAAAATTCGGTTAAGGCCAGGGGGAAAGAAAAAATATAAATTAAAACATATAGTATGGGCAAGCA
GGGAGCTAGAACGATTCGCAGTTAATCCTGGCCTGTTAGAAACATCAGAAGGCTGTAGACAAATACTGGG
ACAGCTACAACCATCCCTTCAGACAGGATCAGAAGAACTTAGATCATTATATAATACAGTAGCAACCCTC
TATTGTGTGCATCAAAGGATAGAGATAAAAGACACCAAGGAAGCTTTAGACAAGATAGAGGAAGAGCAAA
ACAAAAGTAAGACCACCGCACAGCAAGCGGCCGCTGATCTTCAGACCTGGAGGAGGAGATATGAGGGACA
ATTGGAGAAGTGAATTATATAAATATAAAGTAGTAAAAATTGAACCATTAGGAGTAGCACCCACCAAGGC
AAAGAGAAGAGTGGTGCAGAGAGAAAAAAGAGCAGTGGGAATAGGAGCTTTGTTCCTTGGGTTCTTGGGA
GCAGCAGGAAGCACTATGGGCGCAGCGTCAATGACGCTGACGGTACAGGCCAGACAATTATTGTCTGGTA
TAGTGCAGCAGCAGAACAATTTGCTGAGGGCTATTGAGGCGCAACAGCATCTGTTGCAACTCACAGTCTG
GGGCATCAAGCAGCTCCAGGCAAGAATCCTGGCTGTGGAAAGATACCTAAAGGATCAACAGCTCCTGGGG
ATTTGGGGTTGCTCTGGAAAACTCATTTGCACCACTGCTGTGCCTTGGAATGCTAGTTGGAGTAATAAAT
CTCTGGAACAGATTTGGAATCACACGACCTGGATGGAGTGGGACAGAGAAATTAACAATTACACAAGCTT
AATACACTCCTTAATTGAAGAATCGCAAAACCAGCAAGAAAAGAATGAACAAGAATTATTGGAATTAGAT
AAATGGGCAAGTTTGTGGAATTGGTTTAACATAACAAATTGGCTGTGGTATATAAAATTATTCATAATGA
TAGTAGGAGGCTTGGTAGGTTTAAGAATAGTTTTTGCTGTACTTTCTATAGTGAATAGAGTTAGGCAGGG
ATATTCACCATTATCGTTTCAGACCCACCTCCCAACCCCGAGGGGACCCGACAGGCCCGAAGGAATAGAA
GAAGAAGGTGGAGAGAGAGACAGAGACAGATCCATTCGATTAGTGAACGGATCTCGACGGTATCGCCGAA
TTCACAAATGGCAGTATTCATCCACAATTTTAAAAGAAAAGGGGGGATTGGGGGGTACAGTGCAGGGGAA
AGAATAGTAGACATAATAGCAACAGACATACAAACTAAAGAATTACAAAAACAAATTACAAAAATTCAAA
ATTTTCGGGTTTATTACAGGGACAGCAGAGATCCACTTTGGCTGATACGCGTCTGCAGCCCCGATAAAAT
AAAAGATTTTATTTAGTCTCCAGAAAAAGGGGGGAATGAAAGACCCCACCTGTAGGTTTGGCAAGCTAGC
TGCAGTAACGCCATTTTGCAAGGCATGGAAAAATACCAAACCAAGAATAGAGAAGTTCAGATCAAGGGCG
GGTACATGAAAATAGCTAACGTTGGGCCAAACAGGATATCTGCGGTGAGCAGTTTCGGCCCCGGCCCGGG
GCCAAGAACAGATGGTCACCGCAGTTTCGGCCCCGGCCCGAGGCCAAGAACAGATGGTCCCCAGATATGG
CCCAACCCTCAGCAGTTTCTTAAGACCCATCAGATGTTTCCAGGCTCCCCCAAGGACCTGAAATGACCCT
GCGCCTTATTTGAATTAACCAATCAGCCTGCTTCTCGCTTCTGTTCGCGCGCTTCTGCTTCCCGAGCTCT
ATAAAAGAGCTCACAACCCCTCACTCGGCGCGCCAGTCCTCCGACAGACTGAGTCGCCCGGGCCGCGGCC
GCGGGCTAGCGGATCCGCCACCATGCGCTTCCGCATCTACAAGCGCAAGGTGCTGATCCTGACCCTGGTG
GTGGCCGCCTGCGGCTTCGTGCTGTGGAGCAGCAACGGCCGCCAGCGCAAGAACGAGGCCCTGGCCCCCC
CCCTGCTGGACGCCGAGCCCGCCCGCGGCGCCGGCGGCCGCGGCGGCGACCACCCCAGCGTGGCCGTGGG
CATCCGCCGCGTGAGCAACGTGAGCGCCGCCAGCCTGGTGCCCGCCGTGCCCCAGCCCGAGGCCGACAAC
CTGACCCTGTTGGATCCAGGCGGCAGCGGCGGCAGCGCTGTGTCTAAGGGCGAAGAGCTGATCAAGGAAA
ATATGCGTATGAAGGTGGTCATGGAAGGTTCGGTCAACGGCCACCAATTCAAATGCACAGGTGAAGGAGA
AGGCAGACCGTACGAGGGAGTGCAAACCATGAGGATCAAAGTCATCGAGGGAGGACCCCTGCCATTTGCC
TTTGACATTCTTGCCACGTCGTTCATGTATGGCAGCCGTACCTTTATCAAGTACCCGGCCGACATCCCTG
ATTTCTTTAAACAGTCCTTTCCTGAGGGTTTTACTTGGGAAAGAGTTACGAGATACGAAGATGGTGGAGT
CGTCACCGTCACGCAGGACACCAGCCTTGAGGATGGCGAGCTCGTCTACAACGTCAAGGTCAGAGGGGTA
AACTTTCCCTCCAATGGTCCCGTGATGCAGAAGAAGACCAAGGGTTGGGAGCCTAATACAGAGATGATGT
ATCCAGCAGATGGTGGTCTGAGAGGATACACTGACATCGCACTGAAAGTTGATGGTGGTGGCCATCTGCA
CTGCAACTTCGTGACAACTTACAGGTCAAAAAAGACCGTCGGGAACATCAAGATGCCCGGTGTCCATGCC
GTTGATCACCGCCTGGAAAGGATCGAGGAGAGTGACAATGAAACCTACGTAGTGCAAAGAGAAGTGGCAG
TTGCCAAATACAGCAACCTTGGTGGTGGCATGGACGAGCTGTACAAGGGATCCGCCACCATGAGTAAAGG
AGAAGAACTTTTCACTGGAGTTGTCCCAATTCTTGTTGAATTAGATGGTGATGTTAATGGGCACAAATTT
TCTGTCAGTGGAGAGGGTGAAGGTGATGCAACATACGGAAAACTTACCCTTAAATTTATTTGCACTACTG
GAAAACTACCTGTTCCTTGGCCAACACTTGTCACTACTTTAACTTATGGTGTTCAATGCTTTTCAAGATA
CCCAGATCATATGAAACGGCATGACTTTTTCAAGAGTGCCATGCCCGAAGGTTATGTACAGGAAAGAACT
ATATTTTTCAAAGATGACGGGAACTACAAGACACGTGCTGAAGTCAAGTTTGAAGGTGATACCCTTGTTA
ATAGAATCGAGTTAAAAGGTATTGATTTTAAAGAAGATGGAAACATTCTTGGACACAAATTGGAATACAA
CTATAACGATCACCAGGTGTACATCATGGCAGACAAACAAAAGAATGGAATCAAAGCTAACTTCAAAATT
AGACACAACATTGAAGATGGAGGCGTTCAACTAGCAGACCATTATCAACAAAATACTCCAATTGGCGATG
GGCCCGTCCTTTTACCAGACAACCATTACCTGTTTACAACTTCTACTCTTTCGAAAGATCCCAACGAAAA
GAGAGACCACATGGTCCTTCTTGAGTTTGTAACAGCTGCTGGGATTACACATGGCATGGATGAACTATAC
AAAAACTCGAGACCTAGAAAAACATGGAGCAATCACAAGTAGCAATACAGCAGCTACCAATGCTGATTGT
GCCTGGCTAGAAGCACAAGAGGAGGAGGAGGTGGGTTTTCCAGTCACACCTCAGGTACCTTTAAGACCAA
TGACTTACAAGGCAGCTGTAGATCTTAGCCACTTTTTAAAAGAAAAGGGGGGACTGGAAGGGCTAATTCA
CTCCCAACGAAGACAAAATCGTCGAGAGATGCTGCATATAAGCAGCTGCTTTTTGCTTGTACTGGGTCTC
TCTGGTTAGACCAGATCTGAGCCTGGGAGCTCTCTGGCTAACTAGGGAACCCACTGCTTAAGCCTCAATA
AAGCTTGCCTTGAGTGCTTCAAGTAGTGTGTGCCCGTCTGTTGTGTGACTCTGGTAACTAGAGATCCCTC
AGACCCTTTTAGTCAGTGTGGAAAATCTCTAGCAGTAGTAGTTCATGTCATCTTATTATTCAGTATTTAT
AACTTGCAAAGAAATGAATATCAGAGAGTGAGAGGCCTTGACATTATAATAGATTTAGCAGGAATTGAAC
TAGGAGTGGAGCACACAGGCAAAGCTGCAGAAGTACTTGGAAGAAGCCACCAGAGATACTCACGATTCTG
CACATACCTGGCTAATCCCAGATCCTAAGGATTACATTAAGTTTACTAACATTTATATAATGATTTATAG
TTTAAAGTATAAACTTATCTAATTTACTATTCTGACAGATATTAATTAATCCTCAAATATCATAAGAGAT
GATTACTATTATCCCCATTTAACACAAGAGGAAACTGAGAGGGAAAGATGTTGAAGTAATTTTCCCACAA
TTACAGCATCCGTTAGTTACGACTCTATGATCTTCTGACACAAATTCCATTTACTCCTCACCCTATGACT
CAGTCGAATATATCAAAGTTATGGACATTATGCTAAGTAACAAATTACCCTTTTATATAGTAAATACTGA
GTAGATTGAGAGAAGAAATTGTTTGCAAACCTGAATAGCTTCAAGAAGAAGAGAAGTGAGGATAAGAATA
ACAGTTGTCATTTAACAAGTTTTAACAAGTAACTTGGTTAGAAAGGGATTCAAATGCATAAAGCAAGGGA
TAAATTTTTCTGGCAACAAGACTATACAATATAACCTTAAATATGACTTCAAATAATTGTTGGAACTTGA
TAAAACTAATTAAATATTATTGAAGATTATCAATATTATAAATGTAATTTACTTTTAAAAAGGGAACATA
GAAATGTGTATCATTAGAGTAGAAAACAATCCTTATTATCACAATTTGTCAAAACAAGTTTGTTATTAAC
ACAAGTAGAATACTGCATTCAATTAAGTTGACTGCAGATTTTGTGTTTTGTTAAAATTAGAAAGAGATAA
CAACAATTTGAATTATTGAAAGTAACATGTAAATAGTTCTACATACGTTCTTTTGACATCTTGTTCAATC
ATTGATCGAAGTTCTTTATCTTGGAAGAATTTGTTCCAAAGACTCTGAAATAAGGAAAACAATCTATTAT
ATAGTCTCACACCTTTGTTTTACTTTTAGTGATTTCAATTTAATAATGTAAATGGTTAAAATTTATTCTT
CTCTGAGATCATTTCACATTGCAGATAGAAAACCTGAGACTGGGGTAATTTTTATTAAAATCTAATTTAA
TCTCAGAAACACATCTTTATTCTAACATCAATTTTTCCAGTTTGATATTATCATATAAAGTCAGCCTTCC
TCATCTGCAGGTTCCACAACAAAAATCCAACCAACTGTGGATCAAAAATATTGGGAAAAAATTAAAAATA
GCAATACAACAATAAAAAAATACAAATCAGAAAAACAGCACAGTATAACAACTTTATTTAGCATTTACAA
TCTATTAGGTATTATAAGTAATCTAGCCAGATCCTCTACGCCGGACGCATCGTGGCCGGCATCACCGGCG
CCACAGGTGCGGTTGCTGGCGCCTATATCGCCGACATCACCGATGGGGAAGATCGGGCTCGCCACTTCGG
GCTCATGAGCGCTTGTTTCGGCGTGGGTATGGTGGCAGGCCCCGTGGCCGGGGGACTGTTGGGCGCCATC
TCCTTGCATGCACCATTCCTTGCGGCGGCGGTGCTCAACGGCCTCAACCTACTACTGGGCTGCTTCCTAA
TGCAGGAGTCGCATAAGGGAGAGCGTCGAATGGTGCACTCTCAGTACAATCTGCTCTGATGCCGCATAGT
TAAGCCAGCCCCGACACCCGCCAACACCCGCTGACGCGCCCTGACGGGCTTGTCTGCTCCCGGCATCCGC
TTACAGACAAGCTGTGACCGTCTCCGGGAGCTGCATGTGTCAGAGGTTTTCACCGTCATCACCGAAACGC
GCGAGACGAAAGGGCCTCGTGATACGCCTATTTTTATAGGTTAATGTCATGATAATAATGGTTTCTTAGA
CGTCAGGTGGCACTTTTCGGGGAAATGTGCGCGGAACCCCTATTTGTTTATTTTTCTAAATACATTCAAA
TATGTATCCGCTCATGAGACAATAACCCTGATAAATGCTTCAATAATATTGAAAAAGGAAGAGTATGAGT
ATTCAACATTTCCGTGTCGCCCTTATTCCCTTTTTTGCGGCATTTTGCCTTCCTGTTTTTGCTCACCCAG
AAACGCTGGTGAAAGTAAAAGATGCTGAAGATCAGTTGGGTGCACGAGTGGGTTACATCGAACTGGATCT
CAACAGCGGTAAGATCCTTGAGAGTTTTCGCCCCGAAGAACGTTTTCCAATGATGAGCACTTTTAAAGTT
CTGCTATGTGGCGCGGTATTATCCCGTATTGACGCCGGGCAAGAGCAACTCGGTCGCCGCATACACTATT
CTCAGAATGACTTGGTTGAGTACTCACCAGTCACAGAAAAGCATCTTACGGATGGCATGACAGTAAGAGA
ATTATGCAGTGCTGCCATAACCATGAGTGATAACACTGCGGCCAACTTACTTCTGACAACGATCGGAGGA
CCGAAGGAGCTAACCGCTTTTTTGCACAACATGGGGGATCATGTAACTCGCCTTGATCGTTGGGAACCGG
AGCTGAATGAAGCCATACCAAACGACGAGCGTGACACCACGATGCCTGTAGCAATGGCAACAACGTTGCG
CAAACTATTAACTGGCGAACTACTTACTCTAGCTTCCCGGCAACAATTAATAGACTGGATGGAGGCGGAT
AAAGTTGCAGGACCACTTCTGCGCTCGGCCCTTCCGGCTGGCTGGTTTATTGCTGATAAATCTGGAGCCG
GTGAGCGTGGGTCTCGCGGTATCATTGCAGCACTGGGGCCAGATGGTAAGCCCTCCCGTATCGTAGTTAT
CTACACGACGGGGAGTCAGGCAACTATGGATGAACGAAATAGACAGATCGCTGAGATAGGTGCCTCACTG
ATTAAGCATTGGTAACTGTCAGACCAAGTTTACTCATATATACTTTAGATTGATTTAAAACTTCATTTTT
AATTTAAAAGGATCTAGGTGAAGATCCTTTTTGATAATCTCATGACCAAAATCCCTTAACGTGAGTTTTC
GTTCCACTGAGCGTCAGACCCCGTAGAAAAGATCAAAGGATCTTCTTGAGATCCTTTTTTTCTGCGCGTA
ATCTGCTGCTTGCAAACAAAAAAACCACCGCTACCAGCGGTGGTTTGTTTGCCGGATCAAGAGCTACCAA
CTCTTTTTCCGAAGGTAACTGGCTTCAGCAGAGCGCAGATACCAAATACTGTTCTTCTAGTGTAGCCGTA
GTTAGGCCACCACTTCAAGAACTCTGTAGCACCGCCTACATACCTCGCTCTGCTAATCCTGTTACCAGTG
GCTGCTGCCAGTGGCGATAAGTCGTGTCTTACCGGGTTGGACTCAAGACGATAGTTACCGGATAAGGCGC
AGCGGTCGGGCTGAACGGGGGGTTCGTGCACACAGCCCAGCTTGGAGCGAACGACCTACACCGAACTGAG
ATACCTACAGCGTGAGCTATGAGAAAGCGCCACGCTTCCCGAAGGGAGAAAGGCGGACAGGTATCCGGTA
AGCGGCAGGGTCGGAACAGGAGAGCGCACGAGGGAGCTTCCAGGGGGAAACGCCTGGTATCTTTATAGTC
CTGTCGGGTTTCGCCACCTCTGACTTGAGCGTCGATTTTTGTGATGCTCGTCAGGGGGGCGGAGCCTATG
GAAAAACGCCAGCAACGCGGCCTTTTTACGGTTCCTGGCCTTTTGCTGGCCTTTTGCTCACATGTTCTTT
CCTGCGTTATCCCCTGATTCTGTGGATAACCGTATTACCGCCTTTGAGTGAGCTGATACCGCTCGCCGCA
GCCGAACGACCGAGCGCAGCGAGTCAGTGAGCGAGGAAGCGGAAGAGCGCCCAATACGCAAACCGCCTCT
CCCCGCGCGTTGGCCGATTCATTAATGCAGCTGTGGAATGTGTGTCAGTTAGGGTGTGGAAAGTCCCCAG
GCTCCCCAGCAGGCAGAAGTATGCAAAGCATGCATCTCAATTAGTCAGCAACCAGGTGTGGAAAGTCCCC
AGGCTCCCCAGCAGGCAGAAGTATGCAAAGCATGCATCTCAATTAGTCAGCAACCATAGTCCCGCCCCTA
ACTCCGCCCATCCCGCCCCTAACTCCGCCCAGTTCCGCCCATTCTCCGCCCCATGGCTGACTAATTTTTT
TTATTTATGCAGAGGCCGAGGCCGCCTCGGCCTCTGAGCTATTCCAGAAGTAGTGAGGAGGCTTTTTTGG
AGGCCTAGGCTTTTGCAAAAAGCTTGGACACAAGACAGGCTTGCGAGATATGTTTGAGAATACCACTTTA
TCCCGCGTCAGGGAGAGGCAGTGCGTAAAAAGACGCGGACTCATGTGAAATACTGGTTTTTAGTGCGCCA
GATCTCTATAATCTCGCGCAACCTATTTTCCCCTCGAACACTTTTTAAGCCGTAGATAAACAGGCTGGGA
CACTTCACATGAGCGAAAAATACATCGTCACCTGGGACATGTTGCAGATCCATGCACGTAAACTCGCAAG
CCGACTGATGCCTTCTGAACAATGGAAAGGCATTATTGCCGTAAGCCGTGGCGGTCTGTACCGGGTGCGT
TACTGGCGCGTGAACTGGGTATTCGTCATGTCGATACCGTTTGTATTTCCAGCTACGATCACGACAACCA
GCGCGAGCTTAAAGTGCTGAAACGCGCAGAAGGCGATGGCGAAGGCTTCATCGTTATTGATGACCTGGTG
GATACCGGTGGTACTGCGGTTGCGATTCGTGAAATGTATCCAAAAGCGCACTTTGTCACCATCTTCGCAA
AACCGGCTGGTCGTCCGCTGGTTGATGACTATGTTGTTGATATCCCGCAAGATACCTGGATTGAACAGCC
GTGGGATATGGGCGTCGTATTCGTCCCGCCAATCTCCGGTCGCTAATCTTTTCAACGCCTGGCACTGCCG
GGCGTTGTTCTTTTTAACTTCAGGCGGGTTACAATAGTTTCCAGTAAGTATTCTGGAGGCTGCATCCATG
ACACAGGCAAACCTGAGCGAAACCCTGTTCAAACCCCGCTTTAAACATCCTGAAACCTCGACGCTAGTCC
GCCGCTTTAATCACGGCGCACAACCGCCTGTGCAGTCGGCCCTTGATGGTAAAACCATCCCTCACTGGTA
TCGCATGATTAACCGTCTGATGTGGATCTGGCGCGGCATTGACCCACGCGAAATCCTCGACGTCCAGGCA
CGTATTGTGATGAGCGATGCCGAACGTACCGACGATGATTTATACGATACGGTGATTGGCTACCGTGGCG
GCAACTGGATTTATGAGTGGGCCCCGGATCTTTGTGAAGGAACCTTACTTCTGTGGTGTG
